>Addgene plasmid #163012 | pAT15067-HypaR661A-CBE | addgene full sequence | sequence record 322574 | Addgene NGS Result
CATTTCCCCGAAAAGTGCCACCTGACGTCCAGCAGAGATCCACTTTGGCGCCGGCTCGAGTGGCTCCGGT
GCCCGTCAGTGGGCAGAGCGCACATCGCCCACAGTCCCCGAGAAGTTGGGGGGAGGGGTCGGCAATTGAA
CCGGTGCCTAGAGAAGGTGGCGCGGGGTAAACTGGGAAAGTGATGTCGTGTACTGGCTCCGCCTTTTTCC
CGAGGGTGGGGGAGAACCGTATATAAGTGCAGTAGTCGCCGTGAACGTTCTTTTTCGCAACGGGTTTGCC
GCCAGAACACAGGTGTCGTGACGCGGGATCCGCCACCATGGACTATAAGGACCACGACGGAGACTACAAG
GATCATGATATTGATTACAAAGACGATGACGATAAGATGGCCCCAAAGAAGAAGCGGAAGGTCGGTATCC
ACGGAGTCCCAGCAGCCATGAGCTCAGAGACTGGCCCAGTGGCTGTGGACCCCACATTGAGACGGCGGAT
CGAGCCCCATGAGTTTGAGGTATTCTTCGATCCGAGAGAGCTCCGCAAGGAGACCTGCCTGCTTTACGAA
ATTAATTGGGGGGGCCGGCACTCCATTTGGCGACATACATCACAGAACACTAACAAGCACGTCGAAGTCA
ACTTCATCGAGAAGTTCACGACAGAAAGATATTTCTGTCCGAACACAAGGTGCAGCATTACCTGGTTTCT
CAGCTGGAGCCCATGCGGCGAATGTAGTAGGGCCATCACTGAATTCCTGTCAAGGTATCCCCACGTCACT
CTGTTTATTTACATCGCAAGGCTGTACCACCACGCTGACCCCCGCAATCGACAAGGCCTGCGGGATTTGA
TCTCTTCAGGTGTGACTATCCAAATTATGACTGAGCAGGAGTCAGGATACTGCTGGAGAAACTTTGTGAA
TTATAGCCCGAGTAATGAAGCCCACTGGCCTAGGTATCCCCATCTGTGGGTACGACTGTACGTTCTTGAA
CTGTACTGCATCATACTGGGCCTGCCTCCTTGTCTCAACATTCTGAGAAGGAAGCAGCCACAGCTGACAT
TCTTTACCATCGCTCTTCAGTCTTGTCATTACCAGCGACTGCCCCCACACATTCTCTGGGCCACCGGGTT
GAAAAGCGGCAGCGAGACTCCCGGGACCTCAGAGTCCGCCACACCCGAAAGTGACAAGAAGTACAGCATC
GGCCTGGCCATCGGCACCAACTCTGTGGGCTGGGCCGTGATCACCGACGAGTACAAGGTGCCCAGCAAGA
AATTCAAGGTGCTGGGCAACACCGACCGGCACAGCATCAAGAAGAACCTGATCGGAGCCCTGCTGTTCGA
CAGCGGCGAAACAGCCGAGGCCACCCGGCTGAAGAGAACCGCCAGAAGAAGATACACCAGACGGAAGAAC
CGGATCTGCTATCTGCAAGAGATCTTCAGCAACGAGATGGCCAAGGTGGACGACAGCTTCTTCCACAGAC
TGGAAGAGTCCTTCCTGGTGGAAGAGGATAAGAAGCACGAGCGGCACCCCATCTTCGGCAACATCGTGGA
CGAGGTGGCCTACCACGAGAAGTACCCCACCATCTACCACCTGAGAAAGAAACTGGTGGACAGCACCGAC
AAGGCCGACCTGCGGCTGATCTATCTGGCCCTGGCCCACATGATCAAGTTCCGGGGCCACTTCCTGATCG
AGGGCGACCTGAACCCCGACAACAGCGACGTGGACAAGCTGTTCATCCAGCTGGTGCAGACCTACAACCA
GCTGTTCGAGGAAAACCCCATCAACGCCAGCGGCGTGGACGCCAAGGCCATCCTGTCTGCCAGACTGAGC
AAGAGCAGACGGCTGGAAAATCTGATCGCCCAGCTGCCCGGCGAGAAGAAGAATGGCCTGTTCGGAAACC
TGATTGCCCTGAGCCTGGGCCTGACCCCCAACTTCAAGAGCAACTTCGACCTGGCCGAGGATGCCAAACT
GCAGCTGAGCAAGGACACCTACGACGACGACCTGGACAACCTGCTGGCCCAGATCGGCGACCAGTACGCC
GACCTGTTTCTGGCCGCCAAGAACCTGTCCGACGCCATCCTGCTGAGCGACATCCTGAGAGTGAACACCG
AGATCACCAAGGCCCCCCTGAGCGCCTCTATGATCAAGAGATACGACGAGCACCACCAGGACCTGACCCT
GCTGAAAGCTCTCGTGCGGCAGCAGCTGCCTGAGAAGTACAAAGAGATTTTCTTCGACCAGAGCAAGAAC
GGCTACGCCGGCTACATTGACGGCGGAGCCAGCCAGGAAGAGTTCTACAAGTTCATCAAGCCCATCCTGG
AAAAGATGGACGGCACCGAGGAACTGCTCGTGAAGCTGAACAGAGAGGACCTGCTGCGGAAGCAGCGGAC
CTTCGACAACGGCAGCATCCCCCACCAGATCCACCTGGGAGAGCTGCACGCCATTCTGCGGCGGCAGGAA
GATTTTTACCCATTCCTGAAGGACAACCGGGAAAAGATCGAGAAGATCCTGACCTTCCGCATCCCCTACT
ACGTGGGCCCTCTGGCCAGGGGAAACAGCAGATTCGCCTGGATGACCAGAAAGAGCGAGGAAACCATCAC
CCCCTGGAACTTCGAGGAAGTGGTGGACAAGGGCGCTTCCGCCCAGAGCTTCATCGAGCGGATGACCAAC
TTCGATAAGAACCTGCCCAACGAGAAGGTGCTGCCCAAGCACAGCCTGCTGTACGAGTACTTCACCGTGT
ATAACGAGCTGACCAAAGTGAAATACGTGACCGAGGGAATGAGAAAGCCCGCCTTCCTGAGCGGCGAGCA
GAAAAAGGCCATCGTGGACCTGCTGTTCAAGACCAACCGGAAAGTGACCGTGAAGCAGCTGAAAGAGGAC
TACTTCAAGAAAATCGAGTGCTTCGACTCCGTGGAAATCTCCGGCGTGGAAGATCGGTTCAACGCCTCCC
TGGGCACATACCACGATCTGCTGAAAATTATCAAGGACAAGGACTTCCTGGACAATGAGGAAAACGAGGA
CATTCTGGAAGATATCGTGCTGACCCTGACACTGTTTGAGGACAGAGAGATGATCGAGGAACGGCTGAAA
ACCTATGCCCACCTGTTCGACGACAAAGTGATGAAGCAGCTGAAGCGGCGGAGATACACCGGCTGGGGCG
CGCTGAGCCGGAAGCTGATCAACGGCATCCGCGACAAGCAGTCCGGCAAGACAATCCTGGATTTCCTGAA
GTCCGACGGCTTCGCCAACAGAGCCTTTGCAGCCCTGATCGCTGACGACAGCCTGACCTTTAAAGAGGAC
ATCCAGAAAGCCCAGGTGTCCGGCCAGGGCGATAGCCTGCACGAGCACATTGCCAATCTGGCCGGCAGCC
CCGCCATTAAGAAGGGCATCCTGCAGACAGTGAAGGTGGTGGACGAGCTCGTGAAAGTGATGGGCCGGCA
CAAGCCCGAGAACATCGTGATCGAAATGGCCAGAGAGAACCAGACCACCCAGAAGGGACAGAAGAACAGC
CGCGAGAGAATGAAGCGGATCGAAGAGGGCATCAAAGAGCTGGGCAGCCAGATCCTGAAAGAACACCCCG
TGGAAAACACCCAGCTGCAGAACGAGAAGCTGTACCTGTACTACCTGCAGAATGGGCGGGATATGTACGT
GGACCAGGAACTGGACATCAACCGGCTGTCCGACTACGATGTGGACCATATCGTGCCTCAGAGCTTTCTG
AAGGACGACTCCATCGACAACAAGGTGCTGACCAGAAGCGACAAGAACCGGGGCAAGAGCGACAACGTGC
CCTCCGAAGAGGTCGTGAAGAAGATGAAGAACTACTGGCGGCAGCTGCTGAACGCCAAGCTGATTACCCA
GAGAAAGTTCGACAATCTGACCAAGGCCGAGAGAGGCGGCCTGAGCGAACTGGATAAGGCCGGCTTCATC
AAGAGACAGCTGGTGGAAACCCGGCAGATCACAAAGCACGTGGCACAGATCCTGGACTCCCGGATGAACA
CTAAGTACGACGAGAATGACAAGCTGATCCGGGAAGTGAAAGTGATCACCCTGAAGTCCAAGCTGGTGTC
CGATTTCCGGAAGGATTTCCAGTTTTACAAAGTGCGCGAGATCAACAACTACCACCACGCCCACGACGCG
TACCTGAACGCCGTCGTGGGAACCGCCCTGATCAAAAAGTACCCTAAGCTGGAAAGCGAGTTCGTGTACG
GCGACTACAAGGTGTACGACGTACGGAAGATGATCGCCAAGAGCGAGCAGGAAATCGGCAAGGCTACCGC
CAAGTACTTCTTCTACAGCAACATCATGAACTTTTTCAAGACCGAGATTACCCTGGCCAACGGCGAGATC
CGGAAGCGGCCTCTGATCGAGACAAACGGCGAAACCGGGGAGATCGTGTGGGATAAGGGCCGGGATTTTG
CCACCGTGCGGAAAGTGCTGAGCATGCCCCAAGTGAATATCGTGAAAAAGACCGAGGTGCAGACAGGCGG
CTTCAGCAAAGAGTCTATCCTGCCCAAGAGGAACAGCGATAAGCTGATCGCCAGAAAGAAGGACTGGGAC
CCTAAGAAGTACGGCGGCTTCGACAGCCCCACCGTGGCCTATTCTGTGCTGGTGGTGGCCAAAGTGGAAA
AGGGCAAGTCCAAGAAACTGAAGAGTGTGAAAGAGCTGCTGGGGATCACCATCATGGAAAGAAGCAGCTT
CGAGAAGAATCCCATCGACTTTCTGGAAGCCAAGGGCTACAAAGAAGTGAAAAAGGACCTGATCATCAAG
CTGCCTAAGTACTCCCTGTTCGAGCTGGAAAACGGCCGGAAGAGAATGCTGGCCTCTGCCGGCGAACTGC
AGAAGGGAAACGAACTGGCCCTGCCCTCCAAATATGTGAACTTCCTGTACCTGGCCAGCCACTATGAGAA
GCTGAAGGGCTCCCCCGAGGATAATGAGCAGAAACAGCTGTTTGTGGAACAGCACAAGCACTACCTGGAC
GAGATCATCGAGCAGATCAGCGAGTTCTCCAAGAGAGTGATCCTGGCCGACGCTAATCTGGACAAAGTGC
TGTCCGCCTACAACAAGCACCGGGATAAGCCCATCAGAGAGCAGGCCGAGAATATCATCCACCTGTTTAC
CCTGACCAATCTGGGAGCCCCTGCCGCCTTCAAGTACTTTGACACCACCATCGACCGGAAGAGGTACACC
AGCACCAAAGAGGTGCTGGACGCCACCCTGATCCACCAGAGCATCACCGGCCTGTACGAGACACGGATCG
ACCTGTCTCAGCTGGGAGGCGATTCAGGCGGATCTACTAATCTGTCAGATATTATTGAAAAGGAGACCGG
TAAGCAACTGGTTATCCAGGAATCCATCCTCATGCTCCCAGAGGAGGTGGAAGAAGTCATTGGGAACAAG
CCGGAAAGCGATATACTCGTGCACACCGCCTACGACGAGAGCACCGACGAGAATGTCATGCTTCTGACTA
GCGACGCCCCTGAATACAAGCCTTGGGCTCTGGTCATACAGGATAGCAACGGTGAGAACAAGATTAAGAT
GCTCTCTGGTGGTTCTCCCAAGAAGAAGAGGAAAGTCTGACATGTCCTAGAGCTCGCTGATCAGCCTCGA
CTGTGCCTTCTAGTTGCCAGCCATCTGTTGTTTGCCCCTCCCCCGTGCCTTCCTTGACCCTGGAAGGTGC
CACTCCCACTGTCCTTTCCTAATAAAATGAGGAAATTGCATCGCATTGTCTGAGTAGGTGTCATTCTATT
CTGGGGGGTGGGGTGGGGCAGGACAGCAAGGGGGAGGATTGGGAAGAGAATAGCAGGCATGCTGGGGAGC
GGCCGCTGAGCAAAAGGCCAGCAAAAGGCCAGGAACCGTAAAAAGGCCGCGTTGCTGGCGTTTTTCCATA
GGCTCCGCCCCCCTGACGAGCATCACAAAAATCGACGCTCAAGTCAGAGGTGGCGAAACCCGACAGGACT
ATAAAGATACCAGGCGTTTCCCCCTGGAAGCTCCCTCGTGCGCTCTCCTGTTCCGACCCTGCCGCTTACC
GGATACCTGTCCGCCTTTCTCCCTTCGGGAAGCGTGGCGCTTTCTCATAGCTCACGCTGTAGGTATCTCA
GTTCGGTGTAGGTCGTTCGCTCCAAGCTGGGCTGTGTGCACGAACCCCCCGTTCAGCCCGACCGCTGCGC
CTTATCCGGTAACTATCGTCTTGAGTCCAACCCGGTAAGACACGACTTATCGCCACTGGCAGCAGCCACT
GGTAACAGGATTAGCAGAGCGAGGTATGTAGGCGGTGCTACAGAGTTCTTGAAGTGGTGGCCTAACTACG
GCTACACTAGAAGAACAGTATTTGGTATCTGCGCTCTGCTGAAGCCAGTTACCTTCGGAAAAAGAGTTGG
TAGCTCTTGATCCGGCAAACAAACCACCGCTGGTAGCGGTGGTTTTTTTGTTTGCAAGCAGCAGATTACG
CGCAGAAAAAAAGGATCTCAAGAAGATCCTTTGATCTTTTCTACGGGGTCTGACGCTCAGTGGAACGAAA
ACTCACGTTAAGGGATTTTGGTCATGAGATTATCAAAAAGGATCTTCACCTAGATCCTTTTAAATTAAAA
ATGAAGTTTTAAATCAATCTAAAGTATATATGAGTAAACTTGGTCTGACAGTTACCAATGCTTAATCAGT
GAGGCACCTATCTCAGCGATCTGTCTATTTCGTTCATCCATAGTTGCCTGACTCCCCGTCGTGTAGATAA
CTACGATACGGGAGGGCTTACCATCTGGCCCCAGTGCTGCAATGATACCGCGAGACCCACGCTCACCGGC
TCCAGATTTATCAGCAATAAACCAGCCAGCCGGAAGGGCCGAGCGCAGAAGTGGTCCTGCAACTTTATCC
GCCTCCATCCAGTCTATTAATTGTTGCCGGGAAGCTAGAGTAAGTAGTTCGCCAGTTAATAGTTTGCGCA
ACGTTGTTGCCATTGCTACAGGCATCGTGGTGTCACGCTCGTCGTTTGGTATGGCTTCATTCAGCTCCGG
TTCCCAACGATCAAGGCGAGTTACATGATCCCCCATGTTGTGCAAAAAAGCGGTTAGCTCCTTCGGTCCT
CCGATCGTTGTCAGAAGTAAGTTGGCCGCAGTGTTATCACTCATGGTTATGGCAGCACTGCATAATTCTC
TTACTGTCATGCCATCCGTAAGATGCTTTTCTGTGACTGGTGAGTACTCAACCAAGTCATTCTGAGAATA
GTGTATGCGGCGACCGAGTTGCTCTTGCCCGGCGTCAATACGGGATAATACCGCGCCACATAGCAGAACT
TTAAAAGTGCTCATCATTGGAAAACGTTCTTCGGGGCGAAAACTCTCAAGGATCTTACCGCTGTTGAGAT
CCAGTTCGATGTAACCCACTCGTGCACCCAACTGATCTTCAGCATCTTTTACTTTCACCAGCGTTTCTGG
GTGAGCAAAAACAGGAAGGCAAAATGCCGCAAAAAAGGGAATAAGGGCGACACGGAAATGTTGAATACTC
ATACTCTTCCTTTTTCAATATTATTGAAGCATTTATCAGGGTTATTGTCTCATGAGCGGATACATATTTG
AATGTATTTAGAAAAATAAACAAATAGGGGTTCCGCGCA
Features (pLannotate 1.2.2; 10 found; start..end, strand, type, name):
     81..292     +  promoter       EF-1α core promoter: core promoter for human elongation factor EF-1α
    438..1124    +  CDS            Apobec1: ABEC1_RAT - Experimental evidence at protein level: Swiss-Prot protein existence level 1. Catalytic component of the apolipoprotein B mRNA editing enzyme complex which is responsible for the postranscriptional editing of a CAA codon for Gln to a UAA codon for stop in the APOB mRNA. May also play a role in the epigenetic regulation of gene expression by participating in DNA demethylation. From Rattus norvegicus (Rat).
   1125..1172    +  CDS            ABE(7.10) (fragment): adenine base editor comprising wild-type E. coli TadA fused to the evolved TadA*(7.10) mutant (Gaudelli et al., 2017)
   1173..2774    +  CDS            dCas9(N): N-terminal portion of catalytically inactive Streptococcus pyogenes dCas9 carrying the D10A mutation (Zetsche et al., 2015)
   2775..5272    +  CDS            Cas9(C) (fragment): C-terminal portion of Streptococcus pyogenes Cas9 (Zetsche et al., 2015)
   5286..5534    +  CDS            UGI: UNGI_BPPB2 - Experimental evidence at protein level: Swiss-Prot protein existence level 1. This protein binds specifically and reversibly to the host uracil-DNA glycosylase, preventing removal of uracil residues from PBS2 DNA by the host uracil-excision repair system. From Bacillus phage PBS2 (Bacteriophage PBS2).
   5601..5712    +  polyA_signal   bGH poly(A) signal: bovine growth hormone polyadenylation signal
   5873..6461    -  rep_origin     ori: high-copy-number ColE1/pMB1/pBR322/pUC origin of replication
   6632..7492    -  CDS            AmpR: β-lactamase; bla; confers resistance to ampicillin, carbenicillin, and related antibiotics
   7493..7597    -  promoter       AmpR promoter: bla
