[The description below was written by a language model from this plasmid's Addgene catalogue record and pLannotate feature annotations shown in this document.]
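Description:
pAT15067-HypaR661A-CBE is a mammalian expression plasmid built on a pUC19 backbone that encodes a cytosine base editor carrying an increased-fidelity SpCas9 variant. It is propagated in E. coli through the high-copy ColE1/pUC origin and selected with ampicillin via the β-lactamase gene and its native bla promoter. No mammalian selection marker or reporter appears in the feature table, and no guide RNA cassette is annotated, so the targeting sgRNA presumably has to be supplied from a separate construct.

The single expression unit is driven by the EF-1α core promoter and terminated by the bovine growth hormone polyadenylation signal. The open reading frame follows the familiar BE3-type layout: rat APOBEC1 cytidine deaminase at the N-terminus, a short linker (picked up by the annotation software as a fragment of an adenine base editor, most likely because the linker is shared between editor families), Streptococcus pyogenes Cas9 carrying the D10A change, and a C-terminal uracil glycosylase inhibitor from phage PBS2. The deaminase converts cytosine to uracil in the single-stranded DNA exposed by Cas9 binding, while UGI blocks uracil excision so that the edit is retained as a C-to-T change. According to the catalogue entry, the Cas9 moiety is the "Hypa" variant with the R661A mutation listed, and the fusion carries an N-terminal 3xFLAG tag plus SV40 nuclear localisation signals at both ends; these small elements are not individually annotated in the table.

The associated study compared how increased-fidelity Cas9 variants affect the mismatch tolerance of adenine and cytosine base editors, and this plasmid serves as one of the cytosine editor variants for such transfection-based comparisons.
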