Addgene plasmid #163012: pAT15067-HypaR661A-CBE
Purpose: plasmid expressing HypaR661A-CBE
Depositing lab: Ervin Welker. Depositing organization: HUN-REN Research Centre for Natural Sciences. Publication: BEAR reveals that increased fidelity variants can successfully reduce the mismatch tolerance of adenine but not cytosine base editors. Talas A, Simon DA, Kulcsar PI, Varga E, Krausz SL, Welker E. Nat Commun. 2021 Nov 3;12(1):6353. doi: 10.1038/s41467-021-26461-y. PubMed 34732717.
Backbone
  Vector backbone: pUC19
  Vector type: Mammalian Expression, CRISPR
Growth in bacteria
  Bacterial resistance: Ampicillin, 100 μg/mL
  Growth temperature: 37°C
  Growth strain: NEB Stable
  Copy number: High Copy
Gene/Insert
  Gene/Insert name: Hypa-CBE
  Species: Synthetic
  Mutation: R661A
  Tag / fusion protein: 3xFLAG (N terminal on insert); SV40 NLS (N terminal on insert); SV40 NLS (C terminal on insert)
Terms and licenses: Academic/Nonprofit Terms; Industry Terms: Not Available to Industry
How to cite: pAT15067-HypaR661A-CBE was a gift from Ervin Welker (Addgene plasmid # 163012 ; http://n2t.net/addgene:163012 ; RRID:Addgene_163012)
